Addgene plasmid #179557: p300 core-dCas9-p300 core
Purpose: encodes S. pyogenes dCas9 with both n-terminal and c-terminal fusion of human p300 core (aa 1048-1664) driven by EF-1alpha promoter
Depositing lab: Isaac Hilton. Depositing organization: Rice University. Publication: Systematic comparison of CRISPR-based transcriptional activators uncovers gene-regulatory features of enhancer-promoter interactions. Wang K, Escobar M, Li J, Mahata B, Goell J, Shah S, Cluck M, Hilton IB. Nucleic Acids Res. 2022 Aug 12;50(14):7842-7855. doi: 10.1093/nar/gkac582. PubMed 35849129.
Backbone
  Vector backbone: LentiCRISPR v2
  Vector type: Mammalian Expression, Lentiviral
  Selectable markers: Puromycin
Growth in bacteria
  Bacterial resistance: Ampicillin, 100 μg/mL
  Growth temperature: 37°C
  Growth strain: Stbl3
  Copy number: High Copy
Gene/Insert
  Gene/Insert name: S. pyogenes dCas9 with both n-terminal and c-terminal fusion of human p300 core (aa 1048-1664)
  Species: H. sapiens (human)
  Insert size (bp): 7908
  Mutation: D10A; H840A in S.pyogenes Cas9
  Entrez Gene: CREBBP (a.k.a. CBP, KAT3A, MKHK1, RSTS, RSTS1); EP300 (a.k.a. KAT3B, MKHK2, RSTS2, p300)
  Promoter: EF-1alpha
  Tag / fusion protein: Flag Tag (C terminal on insert)
  Cloning method: Gibson Cloning
  Sequencing primers: 5′ ATCCGGTGCCTAGAGAAGGT
Terms and licenses: Academic/Nonprofit Terms; Industry Terms: Not Available to Industry
How to cite: p300 core-dCas9-p300 core was a gift from Isaac Hilton (Addgene plasmid # 179557)
