[The description below was written by a language model from this plasmid's Addgene catalogue record and pLannotate feature annotations shown in this document.]
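Description:
p300 core-dCas9-p300 core is a third-generation-style, self-inactivating lentiviral and mammalian expression plasmid built on the LentiCRISPR v2 backbone. It is propagated in E. coli through a high-copy ColE1/pUC origin with ampicillin resistance. The backbone also carries an f1 origin and an SV40/EM7-driven bleomycin (Zeocin) resistance cassette that lies outside the viral genome. The transfer region is framed by a CMV enhancer/promoter-driven truncated HIV-1 5' LTR and a ΔU3 3' LTR. Between them are the Ψ packaging signal, RRE and cPPT/CTS, and a WPRE downstream of the payload to enhance transcript expression.

The payload is a roughly 7.9 kb open reading frame driven by the EF-1α core promoter. It encodes catalytically inactive S. pyogenes Cas9 (D10A, H840A) flanked at both its N and C termini by the human p300 histone acetyltransferase core (amino acids 1048–1664), with a C-terminal Flag tag. A puromycin resistance gene follows the fusion for selection of transduced cells; the feature table does not annotate the linking element between them. A gRNA scaffold is annotated upstream of the EF-1α promoter, but no U6 promoter is called, so the record does not show whether a functional guide cassette is present.

When directed by a guide RNA, the fusion brings two acetyltransferase domains to a target promoter or enhancer to activate transcription. The associated study compared CRISPR-based activators. The 16,583 nt NGS record covers the whole construct. A second, 5,030 nt long-read record contains only backbone elements and a single LTR, lacking the insert entirely. It may represent an LTR-recombined deletion product rather than the intended plasmid.
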