Features (pLannotate 1.2.2; 35 found; start..end, strand, type, name):
    512..531     +  misc_feature   cPPT/CTS (fragment): central polypurine tract and central termination sequence of HIV-1
    533..766     +  LTR            3' LTR (ΔU3): self-inactivating 3' long terminal repeat (LTR) from HIV-1
    798..1022    +  polyA_signal   bGH poly(A) signal: bovine growth hormone polyadenylation signal
   1026..1047    +  promoter       SV40 promoter (fragment): SV40 enhancer and early promoter
   1068..1496    +  rep_origin     f1 ori (sequence partly withheld): f1 bacteriophage origin of replication; arrow indicates direction of (+) strand synthesis
   1510..1839    +  promoter       SV40 promoter: SV40 enhancer and early promoter
   1887..1934    +  promoter       EM7 promoter: synthetic bacterial promoter&nbsp
   1953..2327    +  CDS            BleoR: antibiotic-binding protein; Sh ble from Streptoalloteichus hindustanus; confers resistance to bleomycin, phleomycin, and Zeocin™
   2337..2462    +  CDS            ble (fragment): BLE_KLEPN - Experimental evidence at protein level: Swiss-Prot protein existence level 1. Binding protein with a strong affinity to the bleomycin family of antibiotics. Binds to CL990; an antimitotic-antibiotic compound. From Klebsiella pneumoniae.
   2457..2578    +  polyA_signal   SV40 poly(A) signal: SV40 polyadenylation signal
   2649..2671    -  protein_bind   lac operator (fragment): The lac repressor binds to the lac operator to inhibit transcription in E. coli. This inhibition can be relieved by adding lactose or isopropyl-β-D-thiogalactopyranoside (IPTG). lac repressor encoded by lacI
   2675..2705    -  promoter       lac promoter: promoter for the E. coli lac operon
   2720..2741    -  protein_bind   CAP binding site: CAP binding activates transcription in the presence of cAMP. E. coli catabolite activator protein
   2754..2846    -  CDS            lacI (fragment): lac repressor; lacI; The lac repressor binds to the lac operator to inhibit transcription in E. coli. This inhibition can be relieved by adding lactose or isopropyl-β-D-thiogalactopyranoside (IPTG).
   3029..3617    -  rep_origin     ori: high-copy-number ColE1/pMB1/pBR322/pUC origin of replication
   3788..4648    -  CDS            AmpR: β-lactamase; bla; confers resistance to ampicillin, carbenicillin, and related antibiotics
   4649..4753    -  promoter       AmpR promoter: bla
   4812..4864    -  misc_feature   bom (fragment): basis of mobility region from pBR322
   5019..5398    +  enhancer       CMV enhancer: human cytomegalovirus immediate early enhancer
   5399..5598    +  promoter       CMV promoter: human cytomegalovirus (CMV) immediate early promoter
   5616..5796    +  LTR            5' LTR (truncated): truncated 5' long terminal repeat (LTR) from HIV-1
   5843..5968    +  misc_feature   HIV-1 Ψ: packaging signal of human immunodeficiency virus type 1
   5952..6315    +  CDS            HIV-1 gag (fragment): gag protein from human immunodeficiency virus 1; gag
   6461..6694    +  misc_feature   RRE: The Rev response element (RRE) of HIV-1 allows for Rev-dependent mRNA export from the nucleus to the cytoplasm.
   7071..7171    +  CDS            Rev (fragment): human immunodeficiency virus 1 (HIV-1) Rev protein; rev; enhances nuclear export of unspliced and incompletely spliced viral mRNAs
   7221..7338    +  misc_feature   cPPT/CTS: central polypurine tract and central termination sequence of HIV-1
   7470..7545    +  misc_RNA       gRNA scaffold: guide RNA scaffold for the Streptococcus pyogenes CRISPR/Cas9 system
   7563..7581    +  CDS            small t antigen (fragment): SV40 (simian virus 40) small t antigen
   7607..7818    +  promoter       EF-1α core promoter: core promoter for human elongation factor EF-1α
   7843..9693    +  CDS            p300 core: catalytic histone acetyltransferase core of the human E1A-associated protein p300 (Delvecchio et al., 2013); EP300
   9742..11343   +  CDS            dCas9(N): N-terminal portion of catalytically inactive Streptococcus pyogenes dCas9 carrying the D10A mutation (Zetsche et al., 2015)
  11344..13842   +  CDS            Cas9(C): C-terminal portion of Streptococcus pyogenes Cas9 (Zetsche et al., 2015)
  13897..15747   +  CDS            p300 core: catalytic histone acetyltransferase core of the human E1A-associated protein p300 (Delvecchio et al., 2013); EP300
  15843..16440   +  CDS            PuroR (fragment): puromycin N-acetyltransferase; pac from Streptomyces; confers resistance to puromycin
  16456..461     +  misc_feature   WPRE (across the origin): woodchuck hepatitis virus posttranscriptional regulatory element
>Addgene plasmid #179557 | p300 core-dCas9-p300 core | addgene full sequence | sequence record 354785 | Addgene NGS Result
CATTTTCTCCTCCTTGTATAAATCCTGGTTGCTGTCTCTTTATGAGGAGTTGTGGCCCGTTGTCAGGCAA
CGTGGCGTGGTGTGCACTGTGTTTGCTGACGCAACCCCCACTGGTTGGGGCATTGCCACCACCTGTCAGC
TCCTTTCCGGGACTTTCGCTTTCCCCCTCCCTATTGCCACGGCGGAACTCATCGCCGCCTGCCTTGCCCG
CTGCTGGACAGGGGCTCGGCTGTTGGGCACTGACAATTCCGTGGTGTTGTCGGGGAAATCATCGTCCTTT
CCTTGGCTGCTCGCCTGTGTTGCCACCTGGATTCTGCGCGGGACGTCCTTCTGCTACGTCCCTTCGGCCC
TCAATCCAGCGGACCTTCCTTCCCGCGGCCTGCTGCCGGCTCTGCGGCCTCTTCCGCGTCTTCGCCTTCG
CCCTCAGACGAGTCGGATCTCCCTTTGGGCCGCCTCCCCGCGTCGACTTTAAGACCAATGACTTACAAGG
CAGCTGTAGATCTTAGCCACTTTTTAAAAGAAAAGGGGGGACTGGAAGGGCTAATTCACTCCCAACGAAG
ACAAGATCTGCTTTTTGCTTGTACTGGGTCTCTCTGGTTAGACCAGATCTGAGCCTGGGAGCTCTCTGGC
TAACTAGGGAACCCACTGCTTAAGCCTCAATAAAGCTTGCCTTGAGTGCTTCAAGTAGTGTGTGCCCGTC
TGTTGTGTGACTCTGGTAACTAGAGATCCCTCAGACCCTTTTAGTCAGTGTGGAAAATCTCTAGCAGGGC
CCGTTTAAACCCGCTGATCAGCCTCGACTGTGCCTTCTAGTTGCCAGCCATCTGTTGTTTGCCCCTCCCC
CGTGCCTTCCTTGACCCTGGAAGGTGCCACTCCCACTGTCCTTTCCTAATAAAATGAGGAAATTGCATCG
CATTGTCTGAGTAGGTGTCATTCTATTCTGGGGGGTGGGGTGGGGCAGGACAGCAAGGGGGAGGATTGGG
AAGACAATAGCAGGCATGCTGGGGATGCGGTGGGCTCTATGGCTTCTGAGGCGGAAAGAACCAGCTGGGG
CTCTAGGGGGTATCCCC
[124 nt withheld, positions 1068-1191]
C
[91 nt withheld, positions 1193-1283]
A
[49 nt withheld, positions 1285-1333]
CCTTTGACGTTGGAGTCCACGTTCTTT
[37 nt withheld, positions 1361-1397]
ACCCTATCTCGGTCTATTCTTTTGATTTATAAGGGATTTTGCCGATTTCGGCCTATTGGTTAAAAAATGA
GCTGATTTAACAAAAATTTAACGCGAATTAATTCTGTGGAATGTGTGTCAGTTAGGGTGTGGAAAGTCCC
CAGGCTCCCCAGCAGGCAGAAGTATGCAAAGCATGCATCTCAATTAGTCAGCAACCAGGTGTGGAAAGTC
CCCAGGCTCCCCAGCAGGCAGAAGTATGCAAAGCATGCATCTCAATTAGTCAGCAACCATAGTCCCGCCC
CTAACTCCGCCCATCCCGCCCCTAACTCCGCCCAGTTCCGCCCATTCTCCGCCCCATGGCTGACTAATTT
TTTTTATTTATGCAGAGGCCGAGGCCGCCTCTGCCTCTGAGCTATTCCAGAAGTAGTGAGGAGGCTTTTT
TGGAGGCCTAGGCTTTTGCAAAAAGCTCCCGGGAGCTTGTATATCCATTTTCGGATCTGATCAGCACGTG
TTGACAATTAATCATCGGCATAGTATATCGGCATAGTATAATACGACAAGGTGAGGAACTAAACCATGGC
CAAGTTGACCAGTGCCGTTCCGGTGCTCACCGCGCGCGACGTCGCCGGAGCGGTCGAGTTCTGGACCGAC
CGGCTCGGGTTCTCCCGGGACTTCGTGGAGGACGACTTCGCCGGTGTGGTCCGGGACGACGTGACCCTGT
TCATCAGCGCGGTCCAGGACCAGGTGGTGCCGGACAACACCCTGGCCTGGGTGTGGGTGCGCGGCCTGGA
CGAGCTGTACGCCGAGTGGTCGGAGGTCGTGTCCACGAACTTCCGGGACGCCTCCGGGCCGGCCATGACC
GAGATCGGCGAGCAGCCGTGGGGGCGGGAGTTCGCCCTGCGCGACCCGGCCGGCAACTGCGTGCACTTCG
TGGCCGAGGAGCAGGACTGACACGTGCTACGAGATTTCGATTCCACCGCCGCCTTCTATGAAAGGTTGGG
CTTCGGAATCGTTTTCCGGGACGCCGGCTGGATGATCCTCCAGCGCGGGGATCTCATGCTGGAGTTCTTC
GCCCACCCCAACTTGTTTATTGCAGCTTATAATGGTTACAAATAAAGCAATAGCATCACAAATTTCACAA
ATAAAGCATTTTTTTCACTGCATTCTAGTTGTGGTTTGTCCAAACTCATCAATGTATCTTATCATGTCTG
TATACCGTCGACCTCTAGCTAGAGCTTGGCGTAATCATGGTCATAGCTGTTTCCTGTGTGAAATTGTTAT
CCGCTCACAATTCCACACAACATACGAGCCGGAAGCATAAAGTGTAAAGCCTGGGGTGCCTAATGAGTGA
GCTAACTCACATTAATTGCGTTGCGCTCACTGCCCGCTTTCCAGTCGGGAAACCTGTCGTGCCAGCTGCA
TTAATGAATCGGCCAACGCGCGGGGAGAGGCGGTTTGCGTATTGGGCGCTCTTCCGCTTCCTCGCTCACT
GACTCGCTGCGCTCGGTCGTTCGGCTGCGGCGAGCGGTATCAGCTCACTCAAAGGCGGTAATACGGTTAT
CCACAGAATCAGGGGATAACGCAGGAAAGAACATGTGAGCAAAAGGCCAGCAAAAGGCCAGGAACCGTAA
AAAGGCCGCGTTGCTGGCGTTTTTCCATAGGCTCCGCCCCCCTGACGAGCATCACAAAAATCGACGCTCA
AGTCAGAGGTGGCGAAACCCGACAGGACTATAAAGATACCAGGCGTTTCCCCCTGGAAGCTCCCTCGTGC
GCTCTCCTGTTCCGACCCTGCCGCTTACCGGATACCTGTCCGCCTTTCTCCCTTCGGGAAGCGTGGCGCT
TTCTCATAGCTCACGCTGTAGGTATCTCAGTTCGGTGTAGGTCGTTCGCTCCAAGCTGGGCTGTGTGCAC
GAACCCCCCGTTCAGCCCGACCGCTGCGCCTTATCCGGTAACTATCGTCTTGAGTCCAACCCGGTAAGAC
ACGACTTATCGCCACTGGCAGCAGCCACTGGTAACAGGATTAGCAGAGCGAGGTATGTAGGCGGTGCTAC
AGAGTTCTTGAAGTGGTGGCCTAACTACGGCTACACTAGAAGAACAGTATTTGGTATCTGCGCTCTGCTG
AAGCCAGTTACCTTCGGAAAAAGAGTTGGTAGCTCTTGATCCGGCAAACAAACCACCGCTGGTAGCGGTG
GTTTTTTTGTTTGCAAGCAGCAGATTACGCGCAGAAAAAAAGGATCTCAAGAAGATCCTTTGATCTTTTC
TACGGGGTCTGACGCTCAGTGGAACGAAAACTCACGTTAAGGGATTTTGGTCATGAGATTATCAAAAAGG
ATCTTCACCTAGATCCTTTTAAATTAAAAATGAAGTTTTAAATCAATCTAAAGTATATATGAGTAAACTT
GGTCTGACAGTTACCAATGCTTAATCAGTGAGGCACCTATCTCAGCGATCTGTCTATTTCGTTCATCCAT
AGTTGCCTGACTCCCCGTCGTGTAGATAACTACGATACGGGAGGGCTTACCATCTGGCCCCAGTGCTGCA
ATGATACCGCGAGACCCACGCTCACCGGCTCCAGATTTATCAGCAATAAACCAGCCAGCCGGAAGGGCCG
AGCGCAGAAGTGGTCCTGCAACTTTATCCGCCTCCATCCAGTCTATTAATTGTTGCCGGGAAGCTAGAGT
AAGTAGTTCGCCAGTTAATAGTTTGCGCAACGTTGTTGCCATTGCTACAGGCATCGTGGTGTCACGCTCG
TCGTTTGGTATGGCTTCATTCAGCTCCGGTTCCCAACGATCAAGGCGAGTTACATGATCCCCCATGTTGT
GCAAAAAAGCGGTTAGCTCCTTCGGTCCTCCGATCGTTGTCAGAAGTAAGTTGGCCGCAGTGTTATCACT
CATGGTTATGGCAGCACTGCATAATTCTCTTACTGTCATGCCATCCGTAAGATGCTTTTCTGTGACTGGT
GAGTACTCAACCAAGTCATTCTGAGAATAGTGTATGCGGCGACCGAGTTGCTCTTGCCCGGCGTCAATAC
GGGATAATACCGCGCCACATAGCAGAACTTTAAAAGTGCTCATCATTGGAAAACGTTCTTCGGGGCGAAA
ACTCTCAAGGATCTTACCGCTGTTGAGATCCAGTTCGATGTAACCCACTCGTGCACCCAACTGATCTTCA
GCATCTTTTACTTTCACCAGCGTTTCTGGGTGAGCAAAAACAGGAAGGCAAAATGCCGCAAAAAAGGGAA
TAAGGGCGACACGGAAATGTTGAATACTCATACTCTTCCTTTTTCAATATTATTGAAGCATTTATCAGGG
TTATTGTCTCATGAGCGGATACATATTTGAATGTATTTAGAAAAATAAACAAATAGGGGTTCCGCGCACA
TTTCCCCGAAAAGTGCCACCTGACGTCGACGGATCGGGAGATCTCCCGATCCCCTATGGTGCACTCTCAG
TACAATCTGCTCTGATGCCGCATAGTTAAGCCAGTATCTGCTCCCTGCTTGTGTGTTGGAGGTCGCTGAG
TAGTGCGCGAGCAAAATTTAAGCTACAACAAGGCAAGGCTTGACCGACAATTGCATGAAGAATCTGCTTA
GGGTTAGGCGTTTTGCGCTGCTTCGCGATGTACGGGCCAGATATACGCGTTGACATTGATTATTGACTAG
TTATTAATAGTAATCAATTACGGGGTCATTAGTTCATAGCCCATATATGGAGTTCCGCGTTACATAACTT
ACGGTAAATGGCCCGCCTGGCTGACCGCCCAACGACCCCCGCCCATTGACGTCAATAATGACGTATGTTC
CCATAGTAACGCCAATAGGGACTTTCCATTGACGTCAATGGGTGGAGTATTTACGGTAAACTGCCCACTT
GGCAGTACATCAAGTGTATCATATGCCAAGTACGCCCCCTATTGACGTCAATGACGGTAAATGGCCCGCC
TGGCATTATGCCCAGTACATGACCTTATGGGACTTTCCTACTTGGCAGTACATCTACGTATTAGTCATCG
CTATTACCATGGTGATGCGGTTTTGGCAGTACATCAATGGGCGTGGATAGCGGTTTGACTCACGGGGATT
TCCAAGTCTCCACCCCATTGACGTCAATGGGAGTTTGTTTTGGCACCAAAATCAACGGGACTTTCCAAAA
TGTCGTAACAACTCCGCCCCATTGACGCAAATGGGCGGTAGGCGTGTACGGTGGGAGGTCTATATAAGCA
GCGCGTTTTGCCTGTACTGGGTCTCTCTGGTTAGACCAGATCTGAGCCTGGGAGCTCTCTGGCTAACTAG
GGAACCCACTGCTTAAGCCTCAATAAAGCTTGCCTTGAGTGCTTCAAGTAGTGTGTGCCCGTCTGTTGTG
TGACTCTGGTAACTAGAGATCCCTCAGACCCTTTTAGTCAGTGTGGAAAATCTCTAGCAGTGGCGCCCGA
ACAGGGACTTGAAAGCGAAAGGGAAACCAGAGGAGCTCTCTCGACGCAGGACTCGGCTTGCTGAAGCGCG
CACGGCAAGAGGCGAGGGGCGGCGACTGGTGAGTACGCCAAAAATTTTGACTAGCGGAGGCTAGAAGGAG
AGAGATGGGTGCGAGAGCGTCAGTATTAAGCGGGGGAGAATTAGATCGCGATGGGAAAAAATTCGGTTAA
GGCCAGGGGGAAAGAAAAAATATAAATTAAAACATATAGTATGGGCAAGCAGGGAGCTAGAACGATTCGC
AGTTAATCCTGGCCTGTTAGAAACATCAGAAGGCTGTAGACAAATACTGGGACAGCTACAACCATCCCTT
CAGACAGGATCAGAAGAACTTAGATCATTATATAATACAGTAGCAACCCTCTATTGTGTGCATCAAAGGA
TAGAGATAAAAGACACCAAGGAAGCTTTAGACAAGATAGAGGAAGAGCAAAACAAAAGTAAGACCACCGC
ACAGCAAGCGGCCGCTGATCTTCAGACCTGGAGGAGGAGATATGAGGGACAATTGGAGAAGTGAATTATA
TAAATATAAAGTAGTAAAAATTGAACCATTAGGAGTAGCACCCACCAAGGCAAAGAGAAGAGTGGTGCAG
AGAGAAAAAAGAGCAGTGGGAATAGGAGCTTTGTTCCTTGGGTTCTTGGGAGCAGCAGGAAGCACTATGG
GCGCAGCGTCAATGACGCTGACGGTACAGGCCAGACAATTATTGTCTGGTATAGTGCAGCAGCAGAACAA
TTTGCTGAGGGCTATTGAGGCGCAACAGCATCTGTTGCAACTCACAGTCTGGGGCATCAAGCAGCTCCAG
GCAAGAATCCTGGCTGTGGAAAGATACCTAAAGGATCAACAGCTCCTGGGGATTTGGGGTTGCTCTGGAA
AACTCATTTGCACCACTGCTGTGCCTTGGAATGCTAGTTGGAGTAATAAATCTCTGGAACAGATTTGGAA
TCACACGACCTGGATGGAGTGGGACAGAGAAATTAACAATTACACAAGCTTAATACACTCCTTAATTGAA
GAATCGCAAAACCAGCAAGAAAAGAATGAACAAGAATTATTGGAATTAGATAAATGGGCAAGTTTGTGGA
ATTGGTTTAACATAACAAATTGGCTGTGGTATATAAAATTATTCATAATGATAGTAGGAGGCTTGGTAGG
TTTAAGAATAGTTTTTGCTGTACTTTCTATAGTGAATAGAGTTAGGCAGGGATATTCACCATTATCGTTT
CAGACCCACCTCCCAACCCCGAGGGGACCCGACAGGCCCGAAGGAATAGAAGAAGAAGGTGGAGAGAGAG
ACAGAGACAGATCCATTCGATTAGTGAACGGATCGGCACTGCGTGCGCCAATTCTGCAGACAAATGGCAG
TATTCATCCACAATTTTAAAAGAAAAGGGGGGATTGGGGGGTACAGTGCAGGGGAAAGAATAGTAGACAT
AATAGCAACAGACATACAAACTAAAGAATTACAAAAACAAATTACAAAAATTCAAAATTTTCGGGTTTAT
TACAGGGACAGCAGAGATCCAGTTTGGTTAATTAAGGTACCGATATCACTAGTGTTCCATTAACTGCGCT
AAAAATAATTTTTAAATCTTTTTTAGCTTCTTGCTCTTTTTTGTACGTCTCTGTTTTAGAGCTAGAAATA
GCAAGTTAAAATAAGGCTAGTCCGTTATCAACTTGAAAAAGTGGCACCGAGTCGGTGCTTTTTTGAATTC
GCTAGCTAGGTCTTGAAAGGAGTGGGAATTGGCTCCGGTGCCCGTCAGTGGGCAGAGCGCACATCGCCCA
CAGTCCCCGAGAAGTTGGGGGGAGGGGTCGGCAATTGATCCGGTGCCTAGAGAAGGTGGCGCGGGGTAAA
CTGGGAAAGTGATGTCGTGTACTGGCTCCGCCTTTTTCCCGAGGGTGGGGGAGAACCGTATATAAGTGCA
GTAGTCGCCGTGAACGTTCTTTTTCGCAACGGGTTTGCCGCCAGAACACAGGACCGGTTCTAGAGCGCCA
CCATGATTTTCAAACCAGAAGAACTACGACAGGCACTGATGCCAACTTTGGAGGCACTTTACCGTCAGGA
TCCAGAATCCCTTCCCTTTCGTCAACCTGTGGACCCTCAGCTTTTAGGAATCCCTGATTACTTTGATATT
GTGAAGAGCCCCATGGATCTTTCTACCATTAAGAGGAAGTTAGACACTGGACAGTATCAGGAGCCCTGGC
AGTATGTCGATGATATTTGGCTTATGTTCAATAATGCCTGGTTATATAACCGGAAAACATCACGGGTATA
CAAATACTGCTCCAAGCTCTCTGAGGTCTTTGAACAAGAAATTGACCCAGTGATGCAAAGCCTTGGATAC
TGTTGTGGCAGAAAGTTGGAGTTCTCTCCACAGACACTGTGTTGCTACGGCAAACAGTTGTGCACAATAC
CTCGTGATGCCACTTATTACAGTTACCAGAACAGGTATCATTTCTGTGAGAAGTGTTTCAATGAGATCCA
AGGGGAGAGCGTTTCTTTGGGGGATGACCCTTCCCAGCCTCAAACTACAATAAATAAAGAACAATTTTCC
AAGAGAAAAAATGACACACTGGATCCTGAACTGTTTGTTGAATGTACAGAGTGCGGAAGAAAGATGCATC
AGATCTGTGTCCTTCACCATGAGATCATCTGGCCTGCTGGATTCGTCTGTGATGGCTGTTTAAAGAAAAG
TGCACGAACTAGGAAAGAAAATAAGTTTTCTGCTAAAAGGTTGCCATCTACCAGACTTGGCACCTTTCTA
GAGAATCGTGTGAATGACTTTCTGAGGCGACAGAATCACCCTGAGTCAGGAGAGGTCACTGTTAGAGTAG
TTCATGCTTCTGACAAAACCGTGGAAGTAAAACCAGGCATGAAAGCAAGGTTTGTGGACAGTGGAGAGAT
GGCAGAATCCTTTCCATACCGAACCAAAGCCCTCTTTGCCTTTGAAGAAATTGATGGTGTTGACCTGTGC
TTCTTTGGCATGCATGTTCAAGAGTATGGCTCTGACTGCCCTCCACCCAACCAGAGGAGAGTATACATAT
CTTACCTCGATAGTGTTCATTTCTTCCGTCCTAAATGCTTGAGGACTGCAGTCTATCATGAAATCCTAAT
TGGATATTTAGAATATGTCAAGAAATTAGGTTACACAACAGGGCATATTTGGGCATGTCCACCAAGTGAG
GGAGATGATTATATCTTCCATTGCCATCCTCCTGACCAGAAGATACCCAAGCCCAAGCGACTGCAGGAAT
GGTACAAAAAAATGCTTGACAAGGCTGTATCAGAGCGTATTGTCCATGACTACAAGGATATTTTTAAACA
AGCTACTGAAGATAGATTAACAAGTGCAAAGGAATTGCCTTATTTCGAGGGTGATTTCTGGCCCAATGTT
CTGGAAGAAAGCATTAAGGAACTGGAACAGGAGGAAGAAGAGAGAAAACGAGAGGAAAACACCAGCAATG
AAAGCACAGATGTGACCAAGGGAGACAGCAAAAATGCTAAAAAGAAGAATAATAAGAAAACCAGCAAAAA
TAAGAGCAGCCTGAGTAGGGGCAACAAGAAGAAACCCGGGATGCCCAATGTATCTAACGACCTCTCACAG
AAACTATATGCCACCATGGAGAAGCATAAAGAGGTCTTCTTTGTGATCCGCCTCATTGCTGGCCCTGCTG
CCAACTCCCTGCCTCCCATTGTTGATCCTGATCCTCTCATCCCCTGCGATCTGATGGATGGTCGGGATGC
GTTTCTCACGCTGGCAAGGGACAAGCACCTGGAGTTCTCTTCACTCCGAAGAGCCCAGTGGTCCACCATG
TGCATGCTGGTGGAGCTGCACACGCAGAGCCAGGACGGATCCCCCAAGAAGAAGAGGAAGGTGGGATCCA
GCGCTGCCACCATGGACAAGAAGTACAGCATCGGCCTGGCCATCGGCACCAACTCTGTGGGCTGGGCCGT
GATCACCGACGAGTACAAGGTGCCCAGCAAGAAATTCAAGGTGCTGGGCAACACCGACCGGCACAGCATC
AAGAAGAACCTGATCGGAGCCCTGCTGTTCGACAGCGGCGAAACAGCCGAGGCCACCCGGCTGAAGAGAA
CCGCCAGAAGAAGATACACCAGACGGAAGAACCGGATCTGCTATCTGCAAGAGATCTTCAGCAACGAGAT
GGCCAAGGTGGACGACAGCTTCTTCCACAGACTGGAAGAGTCCTTCCTGGTGGAAGAGGATAAGAAGCAC
GAGCGGCACCCCATCTTCGGCAACATCGTGGACGAGGTGGCCTACCACGAGAAGTACCCCACCATCTACC
ACCTGAGAAAGAAACTGGTGGACAGCACCGACAAGGCCGACCTGCGGCTGATCTATCTGGCCCTGGCCCA
CATGATCAAGTTCCGGGGCCACTTCCTGATCGAGGGCGACCTGAACCCCGACAACAGCGACGTGGACAAG
CTGTTCATCCAGCTGGTGCAGACCTACAACCAGCTGTTCGAGGAAAACCCCATCAACGCCAGCGGCGTGG
ACGCCAAGGCCATCCTGTCTGCCAGACTGAGCAAGAGCAGACGGCTGGAAAATCTGATCGCCCAGCTGCC
CGGCGAGAAGAAGAATGGCCTGTTCGGAAACCTGATTGCCCTGAGCCTGGGCCTGACCCCCAACTTCAAG
AGCAACTTCGACCTGGCCGAGGATGCCAAACTGCAGCTGAGCAAGGACACCTACGACGACGACCTGGACA
ACCTGCTGGCCCAGATCGGCGACCAGTACGCCGACCTGTTTCTGGCCGCCAAGAACCTGTCCGACGCCAT
CCTGCTGAGCGACATCCTGAGAGTGAACACCGAGATCACCAAGGCCCCCCTGAGCGCCTCTATGATCAAG
AGATACGACGAGCACCACCAGGACCTGACCCTGCTGAAAGCTCTCGTGCGGCAGCAGCTGCCTGAGAAGT
ACAAAGAGATTTTCTTCGACCAGAGCAAGAACGGCTACGCCGGCTACATTGACGGCGGAGCCAGCCAGGA
AGAGTTCTACAAGTTCATCAAGCCCATCCTGGAAAAGATGGACGGCACCGAGGAACTGCTCGTGAAGCTG
AACAGAGAGGACCTGCTGCGGAAGCAGCGGACCTTCGACAACGGCAGCATCCCCCACCAGATCCACCTGG
GAGAGCTGCACGCCATTCTGCGGCGGCAGGAAGATTTTTACCCATTCCTGAAGGACAACCGGGAAAAGAT
CGAGAAGATCCTGACCTTCCGCATCCCCTACTACGTGGGCCCTCTGGCCAGGGGAAACAGCAGATTCGCC
TGGATGACCAGAAAGAGCGAGGAAACCATCACCCCCTGGAACTTCGAGGAAGTGGTGGACAAGGGCGCTT
CCGCCCAGAGCTTCATCGAGCGGATGACCAACTTCGATAAGAACCTGCCCAACGAGAAGGTGCTGCCCAA
GCACAGCCTGCTGTACGAGTACTTCACCGTGTATAACGAGCTGACCAAAGTGAAATACGTGACCGAGGGA
ATGAGAAAGCCCGCCTTCCTGAGCGGCGAGCAGAAAAAGGCCATCGTGGACCTGCTGTTCAAGACCAACC
GGAAAGTGACCGTGAAGCAGCTGAAAGAGGACTACTTCAAGAAAATCGAGTGCTTCGACTCCGTGGAAAT
CTCCGGCGTGGAAGATCGGTTCAACGCCTCCCTGGGCACATACCACGATCTGCTGAAAATTATCAAGGAC
AAGGACTTCCTGGACAATGAGGAAAACGAGGACATTCTGGAAGATATCGTGCTGACCCTGACACTGTTTG
AGGACAGAGAGATGATCGAGGAACGGCTGAAAACCTATGCCCACCTGTTCGACGACAAAGTGATGAAGCA
GCTGAAGCGGCGGAGATACACCGGCTGGGGCAGGCTGAGCCGGAAGCTGATCAACGGCATCCGGGACAAG
CAGTCCGGCAAGACAATCCTGGATTTCCTGAAGTCCGACGGCTTCGCCAACAGAAACTTCATGCAGCTGA
TCCACGACGACAGCCTGACCTTTAAAGAGGACATCCAGAAAGCCCAGGTGTCCGGCCAGGGCGATAGCCT
GCACGAGCACATTGCCAATCTGGCCGGCAGCCCCGCCATTAAGAAGGGCATCCTGCAGACAGTGAAGGTG
GTGGACGAGCTCGTGAAAGTGATGGGCCGGCACAAGCCCGAGAACATCGTGATCGAAATGGCCAGAGAGA
ACCAGACCACCCAGAAGGGACAGAAGAACAGCCGCGAGAGAATGAAGCGGATCGAAGAGGGCATCAAAGA
GCTGGGCAGCCAGATCCTGAAAGAACACCCCGTGGAAAACACCCAGCTGCAGAACGAGAAGCTGTACCTG
TACTACCTGCAGAATGGGCGGGATATGTACGTGGACCAGGAACTGGACATCAACCGGCTGTCCGACTACG
ATGTGGACGCCATCGTGCCTCAGAGCTTTCTGAAGGACGACTCCATCGACAACAAGGTGCTGACCAGAAG
CGACAAGAACCGGGGCAAGAGCGACAACGTGCCCTCCGAAGAGGTCGTGAAGAAGATGAAGAACTACTGG
CGGCAGCTGCTGAACGCCAAGCTGATTACCCAGAGAAAGTTCGACAATCTGACCAAGGCCGAGAGAGGCG
GCCTGAGCGAACTGGATAAGGCCGGCTTCATCAAGAGACAGCTGGTGGAAACCCGGCAGATCACAAAGCA
CGTGGCACAGATCCTGGACTCCCGGATGAACACTAAGTACGACGAGAATGACAAGCTGATCCGGGAAGTG
AAAGTGATCACCCTGAAGTCCAAGCTGGTGTCCGATTTCCGGAAGGATTTCCAGTTTTACAAAGTGCGCG
AGATCAACAACTACCACCACGCCCACGACGCCTACCTGAACGCCGTCGTGGGAACCGCCCTGATCAAAAA
GTACCCTAAGCTGGAAAGCGAGTTCGTGTACGGCGACTACAAGGTGTACGACGTGCGGAAGATGATCGCC
AAGAGCGAGCAGGAAATCGGCAAGGCTACCGCCAAGTACTTCTTCTACAGCAACATCATGAACTTTTTCA
AGACCGAGATTACCCTGGCCAACGGCGAGATCCGGAAGCGGCCTCTGATCGAGACAAACGGCGAAACCGG
GGAGATCGTGTGGGATAAGGGCCGGGATTTTGCCACCGTGCGGAAAGTGCTGAGCATGCCCCAAGTGAAT
ATCGTGAAAAAGACCGAGGTGCAGACAGGCGGCTTCAGCAAAGAGTCTATCCTGCCCAAGAGGAACAGCG
ATAAGCTGATCGCCAGAAAGAAGGACTGGGACCCTAAGAAGTACGGCGGCTTCGACAGCCCCACCGTGGC
CTATTCTGTGCTGGTGGTGGCCAAAGTGGAAAAGGGCAAGTCCAAGAAACTGAAGAGTGTGAAAGAGCTG
CTGGGGATCACCATCATGGAAAGAAGCAGCTTCGAGAAGAATCCCATCGACTTTCTGGAAGCCAAGGGCT
ACAAAGAAGTGAAAAAGGACCTGATCATCAAGCTGCCTAAGTACTCCCTGTTCGAGCTGGAAAACGGCCG
GAAGAGAATGCTGGCCTCTGCCGGCGAACTGCAGAAGGGAAACGAACTGGCCCTGCCCTCCAAATATGTG
AACTTCCTGTACCTGGCCAGCCACTATGAGAAGCTGAAGGGCTCCCCCGAGGATAATGAGCAGAAACAGC
TGTTTGTGGAACAGCACAAGCACTACCTGGACGAGATCATCGAGCAGATCAGCGAGTTCTCCAAGAGAGT
GATCCTGGCCGACGCTAATCTGGACAAAGTGCTGTCCGCCTACAACAAGCACCGGGATAAGCCCATCAGA
GAGCAGGCCGAGAATATCATCCACCTGTTTACCCTGACCAATCTGGGAGCCCCTGCCGCCTTCAAGTACT
TTGACACCACCATCGACCGGAAGAGGTACACCAGCACCAAAGAGGTGCTGGACGCCACCCTGATCCACCA
GAGCATCACCGGCCTGTACGAGACACGGATCGACCTGTCTCAGCTGGGAGGCGACAAGCGACCTGCCGCC
ACAAAGAAGGCTGGACAGGCTAAGAAGAAGAAAGGATCCATTTTCAAACCAGAAGAACTACGACAGGCAC
TGATGCCAACTTTGGAGGCACTTTACCGTCAGGATCCAGAATCCCTTCCCTTTCGTCAACCTGTGGACCC
TCAGCTTTTAGGAATCCCTGATTACTTTGATATTGTGAAGAGCCCCATGGATCTTTCTACCATTAAGAGG
AAGTTAGACACTGGACAGTATCAGGAGCCCTGGCAGTATGTCGATGATATTTGGCTTATGTTCAATAATG
CCTGGTTATATAACCGGAAAACATCACGGGTATACAAATACTGCTCCAAGCTCTCTGAGGTCTTTGAACA
AGAAATTGACCCAGTGATGCAAAGCCTTGGATACTGTTGTGGCAGAAAGTTGGAGTTCTCTCCACAGACA
CTGTGTTGCTACGGCAAACAGTTGTGCACAATACCTCGTGATGCCACTTATTACAGTTACCAGAACAGGT
ATCATTTCTGTGAGAAGTGTTTCAATGAGATCCAAGGGGAGAGCGTTTCTTTGGGGGATGACCCTTCCCA
GCCTCAAACTACAATAAATAAAGAACAATTTTCCAAGAGAAAAAATGACACACTGGATCCTGAACTGTTT
GTTGAATGTACAGAGTGCGGAAGAAAGATGCATCAGATCTGTGTCCTTCACCATGAGATCATCTGGCCTG
CTGGATTCGTCTGTGATGGCTGTTTAAAGAAAAGTGCACGAACTAGGAAAGAAAATAAGTTTTCTGCTAA
AAGGTTGCCATCTACCAGACTTGGCACCTTTCTAGAGAATCGTGTGAATGACTTTCTGAGGCGACAGAAT
CACCCTGAGTCAGGAGAGGTCACTGTTAGAGTAGTTCATGCTTCTGACAAAACCGTGGAAGTAAAACCAG
GCATGAAAGCAAGGTTTGTGGACAGTGGAGAGATGGCAGAATCCTTTCCATACCGAACCAAAGCCCTCTT
TGCCTTTGAAGAAATTGATGGTGTTGACCTGTGCTTCTTTGGCATGCATGTTCAAGAGTATGGCTCTGAC
TGCCCTCCACCCAACCAGAGGAGAGTATACATATCTTACCTCGATAGTGTTCATTTCTTCCGTCCTAAAT
GCTTGAGGACTGCAGTCTATCATGAAATCCTAATTGGATATTTAGAATATGTCAAGAAATTAGGTTACAC
AACAGGGCATATTTGGGCATGTCCACCAAGTGAGGGAGATGATTATATCTTCCATTGCCATCCTCCTGAC
CAGAAGATACCCAAGCCCAAGCGACTGCAGGAATGGTACAAAAAAATGCTTGACAAGGCTGTATCAGAGC
GTATTGTCCATGACTACAAGGATATTTTTAAACAAGCTACTGAAGATAGATTAACAAGTGCAAAGGAATT
GCCTTATTTCGAGGGTGATTTCTGGCCCAATGTTCTGGAAGAAAGCATTAAGGAACTGGAACAGGAGGAA
GAAGAGAGAAAACGAGAGGAAAACACCAGCAATGAAAGCACAGATGTGACCAAGGGAGACAGCAAAAATG
CTAAAAAGAAGAATAATAAGAAAACCAGCAAAAATAAGAGCAGCCTGAGTAGGGGCAACAAGAAGAAACC
CGGGATGCCCAATGTATCTAACGACCTCTCACAGAAACTATATGCCACCATGGAGAAGCATAAAGAGGTC
TTCTTTGTGATCCGCCTCATTGCTGGCCCTGCTGCCAACTCCCTGCCTCCCATTGTTGATCCTGATCCTC
TCATCCCCTGCGATCTGATGGATGGTCGGGATGCGTTTCTCACGCTGGCAAGGGACAAGCACCTGGAGTT
CTCTTCACTCCGAAGAGCCCAGTGGTCCACCATGTGCATGCTGGTGGAGCTGCACACGCAGAGCCAGGAC
GGATCCGATTACAAAGACGATGACGATAAGGGATCCGGCGCAACAAACTTCTCTCTGCTGAAACAAGCCG
GAGATGTCGAAGAGAATCCTGGACCGACCGAGTACAAGCCCACGGTGCGCCTCGCCACCCGCGACGACGT
CCCCAGGGCCGTACGCACCCTCGCCGCCGCGTTCGCCGACTACCCCGCCACGCGCCACACCGTCGATCCG
GACCGCCACATCGAGCGGGTCACCGAGCTGCAAGAACTCTTCCTCACGCGCGTCGGGCTCGACATCGGCA
AGGTGTGGGTCGCGGACGACGGCGCCGCGGTGGCGGTCTGGACCACGCCGGAGAGCGTCGAAGCGGGGGC
GGTGTTCGCCGAGATCGGCCCGCGCATGGCCGAGTTGAGCGGTTCCCGGCTGGCCGCGCAGCAACAGATG
GAAGGCCTCCTGGCGCCGCACCGGCCCAAGGAGCCCGCGTGGTTCCTGGCCACCGTCGGAGTCTCGCCCG
ACCACCAGGGCAAGGGTCTGGGCAGCGCCGTCGTGCTCCCCGGAGTGGAGGCGGCCGAGCGCGCCGGGGT
GCCCGCCTTCCTGGAGACCTCCGCGCCCCGCAACCTCCCCTTCTACGAGCGGCTCGGCTTCACCGTCACC
GCCGACGTCGAGGTGCCCGAAGGACCGCGCACCTGGTGCATGACCCGCAAGCCCGGTGCCTGAACGCGTT
AAGTCGACAATCAACCTCTGGATTACAAAATTTGTGAAAGATTGACTGGTATTCTTAACTATGTTGCTCC
TTTTACGCTATGTGGATACGCTGCTTTAATGCCTTTGTATCATGCTATTGCTTCCCGTATGGCTTT
