Features (pLannotate 1.2.2; 19 found; start..end, strand, type, name):
      1..589     +  rep_origin     ori: high-copy-number ColE1/pMB1/pBR322/pUC origin of replication
    772..864     +  CDS            lacI (fragment): lac repressor; lacI; The lac repressor binds to the lac operator to inhibit transcription in E. coli. This inhibition can be relieved by adding lactose or isopropyl-β-D-thiogalactopyranoside (IPTG).
    877..898     +  protein_bind   CAP binding site: CAP binding activates transcription in the presence of cAMP. E. coli catabolite activator protein
    913..943     +  promoter       lac promoter: promoter for the E. coli lac operon
    951..967     +  protein_bind   lac operator: The lac repressor binds to the lac operator to inhibit transcription in E. coli. This inhibition can be relieved by adding lactose or isopropyl-β-D-thiogalactopyranoside (IPTG). lac repressor encoded by lacI
   1040..1161    -  polyA_signal   SV40 poly(A) signal: SV40 polyadenylation signal
   1156..1281    -  CDS            ble (fragment): BLE_KLEPN - Experimental evidence at protein level: Swiss-Prot protein existence level 1. Binding protein with a strong affinity to the bleomycin family of antibiotics. Binds to CL990; an antimitotic-antibiotic compound. From Klebsiella pneumoniae.
   1291..1665    -  CDS            BleoR: antibiotic-binding protein; Sh ble from Streptoalloteichus hindustanus; confers resistance to bleomycin, phleomycin, and Zeocin™
   1684..1731    -  promoter       EM7 promoter: synthetic bacterial promoter&nbsp
   1779..2108    -  promoter       SV40 promoter: SV40 enhancer and early promoter
   2122..2550    -  rep_origin     f1 ori (sequence partly withheld): f1 bacteriophage origin of replication; arrow indicates direction of (+) strand synthesis
   2571..2592    -  promoter       SV40 promoter (fragment): SV40 enhancer and early promoter
   2596..2820    -  polyA_signal   bGH poly(A) signal: bovine growth hormone polyadenylation signal
   2852..3032    -  LTR            5' LTR (truncated): truncated 5' long terminal repeat (LTR) from HIV-1
   3050..3249    -  promoter       CMV promoter: human cytomegalovirus (CMV) immediate early promoter
   3250..3629    -  enhancer       CMV enhancer: human cytomegalovirus immediate early enhancer
   3784..3836    +  misc_feature   bom (fragment): basis of mobility region from pBR322
   3895..3999    +  promoter       AmpR promoter: bla
   4000..4860    +  CDS            AmpR: β-lactamase; bla; confers resistance to ampicillin, carbenicillin, and related antibiotics
>Addgene plasmid #179557 | p300 core-dCas9-p300 core | addgene full sequence | sequence record 454854 | Addgene Long Read Sequencing Result
TTGAGATCCTTTTTTTCTGCGCGTAATCTGCTGCTTGCAAACAAAAAAACCACCGCTACCAGCGGTGGTT
TGTTTGCCGGATCAAGAGCTACCAACTCTTTTTCCGAAGGTAACTGGCTTCAGCAGAGCGCAGATACCAA
ATACTGTTCTTCTAGTGTAGCCGTAGTTAGGCCACCACTTCAAGAACTCTGTAGCACCGCCTACATACCT
CGCTCTGCTAATCCTGTTACCAGTGGCTGCTGCCAGTGGCGATAAGTCGTGTCTTACCGGGTTGGACTCA
AGACGATAGTTACCGGATAAGGCGCAGCGGTCGGGCTGAACGGGGGGTTCGTGCACACAGCCCAGCTTGG
AGCGAACGACCTACACCGAACTGAGATACCTACAGCGTGAGCTATGAGAAAGCGCCACGCTTCCCGAAGG
GAGAAAGGCGGACAGGTATCCGGTAAGCGGCAGGGTCGGAACAGGAGAGCGCACGAGGGAGCTTCCAGGG
GGAAACGCCTGGTATCTTTATAGTCCTGTCGGGTTTCGCCACCTCTGACTTGAGCGTCGATTTTTGTGAT
GCTCGTCAGGGGGGCGGAGCCTATGGAAAAACGCCAGCAACGCGGCCTTTTTACGGTTCCTGGCCTTTTG
CTGGCCTTTTGCTCACATGTTCTTTCCTGCGTTATCCCCTGATTCTGTGGATAACCGTATTACCGCCTTT
GAGTGAGCTGATACCGCTCGCCGCAGCCGAACGACCGAGCGCAGCGAGTCAGTGAGCGAGGAAGCGGAAG
AGCGCCCAATACGCAAACCGCCTCTCCCCGCGCGTTGGCCGATTCATTAATGCAGCTGGCACGACAGGTT
TCCCGACTGGAAAGCGGGCAGTGAGCGCAACGCAATTAATGTGAGTTAGCTCACTCATTAGGCACCCCAG
GCTTTACACTTTATGCTTCCGGCTCGTATGTTGTGTGGAATTGTGAGCGGATAACAATTTCACACAGGAA
ACAGCTATGACCATGATTACGCCAAGCTCTAGCTAGAGGTCGACGGTATACAGACATGATAAGATACATT
GATGAGTTTGGACAAACCACAACTAGAATGCAGTGAAAAAAATGCTTTATTTGTGAAATTTGTGATGCTA
TTGCTTTATTTGTAACCATTATAAGCTGCAATAAACAAGTTGGGGTGGGCGAAGAACTCCAGCATGAGAT
CCCCGCGCTGGAGGATCATCCAGCCGGCGTCCCGGAAAACGATTCCGAAGCCCAACCTTTCATAGAAGGC
GGCGGTGGAATCGAAATCTCGTAGCACGTGTCAGTCCTGCTCCTCGGCCACGAAGTGCACGCAGTTGCCG
GCCGGGTCGCGCAGGGCGAACTCCCGCCCCCACGGCTGCTCGCCGATCTCGGTCATGGCCGGCCCGGAGG
CGTCCCGGAAGTTCGTGGACACGACCTCCGACCACTCGGCGTACAGCTCGTCCAGGCCGCGCACCCACAC
CCAGGCCAGGGTGTTGTCCGGCACCACCTGGTCCTGGACCGCGCTGATGAACAGGGTCACGTCGTCCCGG
ACCACACCGGCGAAGTCGTCCTCCACGAAGTCCCGGGAGAACCCGAGCCGGTCGGTCCAGAACTCGACCG
CTCCGGCGACGTCGCGCGCGGTGAGCACCGGAACGGCACTGGTCAACTTGGCCATGGTTTAGTTCCTCAC
CTTGTCGTATTATACTATGCCGATATACTATGCCGATGATTAATTGTCAACACGTGCTGATCAGATCCGA
AAATGGATATACAAGCTCCCGGGAGCTTTTTGCAAAAGCCTAGGCCTCCAAAAAAGCCTCCTCACTACTT
CTGGAATAGCTCAGAGGCAGAGGCGGCCTCGGCCTCTGCATAAATAAAAAAAATTAGTCAGCCATGGGGC
GGAGAATGGGCGGAACTGGGCGGAGTTAGGGGCGGGATGGGCGGAGTTAGGGGCGGGACTATGGTTGCTG
ACTAATTGAGATGCATGCTTTGCATACTTCTGCCTGCTGGGGAGCCTGGGGACTTTCCACACCTGGTTGC
TGACTAATTGAGATGCATGCTTTGCATACTTCTGCCTGCTGGGGAGCCTGGGGACTTTCCACACCCTAAC
TGACACACATTCCACAGAATTAATTCGCGTTAAATTTTTGTTAAATCAGCTCATTTTTTAACCAATAGGC
CGAAATCGGCAAAATCCCTTATAAATCAAAAGAATAGACCGAGATAGGGT
[37 nt withheld, positions 2221-2257]
AAAGAACGTGGACTCCAACGTCAAAGG
[49 nt withheld, positions 2285-2333]
T
[91 nt withheld, positions 2335-2425]
G
[124 nt withheld, positions 2427-2550]
GGGGATACCCCCTAGAGCCCCAGCTGGTTCTTTCCGCCTCAGAAGCCATAGAGCCCACCGCATCCCCAGC
ATGCCTGCTATTGTCTTCCCAATCCTCCCCCTTGCTGTCCTGCCCCACCCCACCCCCCAGAATAGAATGA
CACCTACTCAGACAATGCGATGCAATTTCCTCATTTTATTAGGAAAGGACAGTGGGAGTGGCACCTTCCA
GGGTCAAGGAAGGCACGGGGGAGGGGCAAACAACAGATGGCTGGCAACTAGAAGGCACAGTCGAGGCTGA
TCAGCGGGTTTAAACGGGCCCTGCTAGAGATTTTCCACACTGACTAAAAGGGTCTGAGGGATCTCTAGTT
ACCAGAGTCACACAACAGACGGGCACACACTACTTGAAGCACTCAAGGCAAGCTTTATTGAGGCTTAAGC
AGTGGGTTCCCTAGTTAGCCAGAGAGCTCCCAGGCTCAGATCTGGTCTAACCAGAGAGACCCAGTACAGG
CAAAACGCGCTGCTTATATAGACCTCCCACCGTACACGCCTACCGCCCATTTGCGTCAATGGGGCGGAGT
TGTTACGACATTTTGGAAAGTCCCGTTGATTTTGGTGCCAAAACAAACTCCCATTGACGTCAATGGGGTG
GAGACTTGGAAATCCCCGTGAGTCAAACCGCTATCCACGCCCATTGATGTACTGCCAAAACCGCATCACC
ATGGTAATAGCGATGACTAATACGTAGATGTACTGCCAAGTAGGAAAGTCCCATAAGGTCATGTACTGGG
CATAATGCCAGGCGGGCCATTTACCGTCATTGACGTCAATAGGGGGCGTACTTGGCATATGATACACTTG
ATGTACTGCCAAGTGGGCAGTTTACCGTAAATACTCCACCCATTGACGTCAATGGAAAGTCCCTATTGGC
GTTACTATGGGAACATACGTCATTATTGACGTCAATGGGCGGGGGTCGTTGGGCGGTCAGCCAGGCGGGC
CATTTACCGTAAGTTATGTAACGCGGAACTCCATATATGGGCTATGAACTAATGACCCCGTAATTGATTA
CTATTAATAACTAGTCAATAATCAATGTCAACGCGTATATCTGGCCCGTACATCGCGAAGCAGCGCAAAA
CGCCTAACCCTAAGCAGATTCTTCATGCAATTGTCGGTCAAGCCTTGCCTTGTTGTAGCTTAAATTTTGC
TCGCGCACTACTCAGCGACCTCCAACACACAAGCAGGGAGCAGATACTGGCTTAACTATGCGGCATCAGA
GCAGATTGTACTGAGAGTGCACCATAGGGGATCGGGAGATCTCCCGATCCGTCGACGTCAGGTGGCACTT
TTCGGGGAAATGTGCGCGGAACCCCTATTTGTTTATTTTTCTAAATACATTCAAATATGTATCCGCTCAT
GAGACAATAACCCTGATAAATGCTTCAATAATATTGAAAAAGGAAGAGTATGAGTATTCAACATTTCCGT
GTCGCCCTTATTCCCTTTTTTGCGGCATTTTGCCTTCCTGTTTTTGCTCACCCAGAAACGCTGGTGAAAG
TAAAAGATGCTGAAGATCAGTTGGGTGCACGAGTGGGTTACATCGAACTGGATCTCAACAGCGGTAAGAT
CCTTGAGAGTTTTCGCCCCGAAGAACGTTTTCCAATGATGAGCACTTTTAAAGTTCTGCTATGTGGCGCG
GTATTATCCCGTATTGACGCCGGGCAAGAGCAACTCGGTCGCCGCATACACTATTCTCAGAATGACTTGG
TTGAGTACTCACCAGTCACAGAAAAGCATCTTACGGATGGCATGACAGTAAGAGAATTATGCAGTGCTGC
CATAACCATGAGTGATAACACTGCGGCCAACTTACTTCTGACAACGATCGGAGGACCGAAGGAGCTAACC
GCTTTTTTGCACAACATGGGGGATCATGTAACTCGCCTTGATCGTTGGGAACCGGAGCTGAATGAAGCCA
TACCAAACGACGAGCGTGACACCACGATGCCTGTAGCAATGGCAACAACGTTGCGCAAACTATTAACTGG
CGAACTACTTACTCTAGCTTCCCGGCAACAATTAATAGACTGGATGGAGGCGGATAAAGTTGCAGGACCA
CTTCTGCGCTCGGCCCTTCCGGCTGGCTGGTTTATTGCTGATAAATCTGGAGCCGGTGAGCGTGGGTCTC
GCGGTATCATTGCAGCACTGGGGCCAGATGGTAAGCCCTCCCGTATCGTAGTTATCTACACGACGGGGAG
TCAGGCAACTATGGATGAACGAAATAGACAGATCGCTGAGATAGGTGCCTCACTGATTAAGCATTGGTAA
CTGTCAGACCAAGTTTACTCATATATACTTTAGATTGATTTAAAACTTCATTTTTAATTTAAAAGGATCT
AGGTGAAGATCCTTTTTGATAATCTCATGACCAAAATCCCTTAACGTGAGTTTTCGTTCCACTGAGCGTC
AGACCCCGTAGAAAAGATCAAAGGATCTTC
